Addgene plasmid #233176: pMXs-uORFwx1-mLhx3-P2A-mRuby2
Purpose: Retroviral expression of mLhx3 with mRuby2 fluorescent reporter with upstream open reading frame
Depositing lab: Kate Galloway. Depositing organization: Massachusetts Institute of Technology. Publication: Proliferation history and transcription factor levels drive direct conversion to motor neurons. Wang NB, Lende-Dorn BA, Beitz AM, Han P, Adewumi HO, O'Shea TM, Galloway KE. Cell Syst. 2025 Apr 16;16(4):101205. doi: 10.1016/j.cels.2025.101205. Epub 2025 Mar 13. PubMed 40086434.
Backbone
  Vector backbone: pMXs-gw
  Vector type: Mammalian Expression, Retroviral
Growth in bacteria
  Bacterial resistance: Ampicillin, 100 μg/mL
  Growth temperature: 30°C
  Growth strain: NEB Stable
  Copy number: High Copy
Gene/Insert
  Gene/Insert name: mLhx3-P2A-mRuby2
  Species: M. musculus (mouse), Synthetic
  Entrez Gene: Lhx3 (a.k.a. Lim3, P-LIM, mLIM3, mLim-3)
  Cloning method: Gateway Cloning
Terms and licenses: Academic/Nonprofit Terms; Industry Terms: Not Available to Industry
Depositor comments: Please visit https://doi.org/10.1101/2023.11.26.568736 for bioRxiv preprint.
How to cite: pMXs-uORFwx1-mLhx3-P2A-mRuby2 was a gift from Kate Galloway (Addgene plasmid # 233176 ; http://n2t.net/addgene:233176 ; RRID:Addgene_233176)
