[The description below was written by a language model from this plasmid's Addgene catalogue record and pLannotate feature annotations shown in this document.]
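Description:
pMXs-uORFwx1-mLhx3-P2A-mRuby2 is a Moloney murine leukemia virus-based retroviral expression vector built on the Gateway-adapted pMXs-gw backbone, intended for delivering a transcription factor and fluorescent reporter into mammalian cells. In bacteria it is maintained through a high-copy ColE1/pUC-type origin and selected with ampicillin via the β-lactamase gene and its native promoter. The proviral portion is bounded by MMLV long terminal repeats. Downstream of the 5' LTR lie the Ψ packaging signal, a truncated gag lacking its start codon and a pol fragment carrying the splice acceptor. These elements together allow the genomic RNA to be packaged in a producer cell line that supplies the viral proteins in trans. No separate internal promoter is annotated, so expression of the insert presumably depends on the 5' LTR.

The payload sits between attB1 and attB2 sites left by Gateway recombination. It consists of the mouse Lhx3 coding sequence, a LIM-homeodomain transcriptional activator involved in motor neuron and interneuron development, followed by the red fluorescent protein mRuby2. According to the construct name, the two are joined by a P2A self-cleaving peptide. The P2A itself is not annotated but would fit the short gap between the two coding sequences. This arrangement produces both proteins from one transcript, so red fluorescence reports Lhx3 expression. The name and stated purpose also indicate an upstream open reading frame ahead of Lhx3, a device generally used to reduce translation of the main reading frame. It is not annotated in the feature table, and its exact design is not described. A WPRE downstream of the cassette enhances transcript stability and expression. The associated work concerns how transcription factor levels influence direct conversion to motor neurons.
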