Features (pLannotate 1.2.2; 17 found; start..end, strand, type, name):
    198..216     -  misc_feature   MCS (fragment): pBluescript multiple cloning site
    222..246     +  protein_bind   attB1: mutant version of attB; recombination site for the Gateway® BP reaction BP Clonase™
    317..1516    +  CDS            Lhx3: LHX3_MOUSE - Also known as Lim-3, Lim3, Plim. Experimental evidence at protein level: Swiss-Prot protein existence level 1. Required for the establishment of the specialized cells of the pituitary gland and the nervous system (By similarity). Involved in the development of interneurons and motor neurons in cooperation with LDB1 and ISL1. Acts as a transcriptional activator. Binds to and activates the promoter of the alpha-glycoprotein gene, and synergistically enhances transcription from the prolactin promoter in cooperation with Pou1f1/Pit-1. From Mus musculus (Mouse).
   1583..2293    +  CDS            mRuby2: mRuby2 is a basic (constitutively fluorescent) red fluorescent protein published in 2012, derived from Entacmaea quadricolor. It has moderate acid sensitivity.
   2310..2334    -  protein_bind   attB2: mutant version of attB; recombination site for the Gateway® BP reaction BP Clonase™
   2351..2939    +  misc_feature   WPRE: woodchuck hepatitis virus posttranscriptional regulatory element
   2997..3118    +  LTR            3' LTR (ΔU3) (fragment): self-inactivating 3' long terminal repeat (LTR) from Moloney murine leukemia virus
   3119..3588    +  LTR            LTR: long terminal repeat from Moloney murine leukemia virus
   3654..3706    -  CDS            lacI (fragment): lac repressor; lacI; The lac repressor binds to the lac operator to inhibit transcription in E. coli. This inhibition can be relieved by adding lactose or isopropyl-β-D-thiogalactopyranoside (IPTG).
   3889..4477    -  rep_origin     ori: high-copy-number ColE1/pMB1/pBR322/pUC origin of replication
   4641..5501    -  CDS            AmpR: β-lactamase; bla; confers resistance to ampicillin, carbenicillin, and related antibiotics
   5502..5606    -  promoter       AmpR promoter: bla
   5636..6229    +  LTR            LTR: long terminal repeat from Moloney murine leukemia virus
   6292..6491    +  misc_feature   MMLV Ψ: packaging signal of Moloney murine leukemia virus (MMLV)
   6543..6631    +  misc_feature   MESV Ψ (fragment): packaging signal of murine embryonic stem cell virus
   6708..7124    +  CDS            gag (truncated): truncated Moloney murine leukemia virus (MMLV) gag gene lacking the start codon
   7134..179     +  misc_feature   pol region (across the origin): Moloney murine leukemia virus (MMLV) pol region containing the splice acceptor site
>Addgene plasmid #233176 | pMXs-uORFwx1-mLhx3-P2A-mRuby2 | addgene full sequence | sequence record 463007 | Addgene NGS Result
TCGGCGACACAGTGTGGGTCCGCCGACACCAGACTAAGAACCTAGAACCTCGCTGGAAAGGACCTTACAC
AGTCCTGCTGACCACCCCCACCGCCCTCAAAGTAGACGGCATCGCAGCTTGGATACACGCCGCCCACGTG
AAGGCTGCCGACCCCGGGGGTGGACCATCCTCTAGACTGCCGGATCTAGCTAGTTAATCGACGGTATCGA
TAAGCTATCAAACAAGTTTGTACAAAAAAGCAGGCTCCACCATGGGAACCAATTCAGTCGAGTCGACTGG
ATCCCGAATGGGTTGAGATCCGGTACTACTGCCACCATGCTGCTAGAAGCAGAACTCGATTGCCACCGAG
AGAGGCCCGGTGCCCCTGGAGCTTCTGCCCTCTGTACCTTCAGCAGGACTCCAGAGATCCCGATGTGTGC
AGGCTGTGACCAGCACATCTTGGACCGTTTCATCCTTAAGGCTCTGGACCGACATTGGCACAGCAAGTGT
CTCAAGTGCAGTGACTGCCACGTCCCTCTGGCTGAGCGCTGCTTCAGCCGCGGGGAGAGCGTCTACTGCA
AAGACGACTTCTTTAAGCGCTTCGGGACCAAGTGCGCCGCATGCCAGCTGGGCATCCCGCCCACGCAGGT
GGTGCGCCGCGCCCAGGACTTCGTGTACCACCTGCATTGCTTCGCCTGCGTGGTCTGCAAGCGGCAGCTG
GCCACGGGCGACGAGTTCTACCTCATGGAAGACAGCCGGCTGGTGTGCAAGGCGGACTACGAAACAGCCA
AGCAGCGAGAAGCCGAGGCCACAGCCAAGCGGCCGCGCACCACCATCACCGCCAAGCAGCTGGAGACGCT
GAAGAGCGCCTACAACACTTCGCCCAAGCCGGCGCGCCACGTGCGCGAGCAGCTCTCCTCCGAGACTGGC
CTGGACATGCGAGTGGTGCAGGTGTGGTTCCAGAATCGCCGGGCTAAGGAAAAGAGACTGAAGAAAGACG
CTGGCCGGCAGCGCTGGGGACAGTATTTCCGCAATATGAAGCGCTCCCGCGGCAGTTCCAAGTCCGACAA
GGACAGCATCCAGGAGGGACAAGACAGCGACGCCGAAGTCTCCTTCACTGATGAGCCGTCCATGGCTGAC
ATGGGGCCTGCTAATGGCCTGTACAGCAGCCTGGGAGAGCCTGCCCCTGCGTTGGGCCGGCCCGTAGGAG
GCCTGGGCAGCTTTACCCTGGATCACGGAGGCTTGACGGGTCCAGAGCAGTACCGAGAGCTACGCCCAGG
CAGCCCCTATGGCATCCCCCCATCTCCTGCAGCCCCCCAGAGCCTTCCTGGCCCCCAGCCTCTCCTCTCC
AGCCTGGTATACCCAGACACCAACTTGAGCCTTGTCCCTTCAGGGCCCCCAGGTGGACCCCCACCCATGA
GGGTGCTGGCTGGAAATGGGCCCAGCTCCGACCTGTCCACAGAGAGCAGTTCTGGCTACCCAGACTTTCC
TGCTAGCCCTGCTTCCTGGCTGGATGAAGTAGACCATGCTCAGTTCGGAAGCGGAGCTACTAACTTCAGC
CTGCTGAAGCAGGCTGGAGACGTGGAGGAGAACCCTGGACCTATGGTGTCTAAGGGCGAAGAGCTGATCA
AGGAAAATATGCGTATGAAGGTGGTCATGGAAGGTTCGGTCAACGGCCACCAATTCAAATGCACAGGTGA
AGGAGAAGGCAATCCGTACATGGGAACTCAAACCATGAGGATCAAAGTCATCGAGGGAGGACCCCTGCCA
TTTGCCTTTGACATTCTTGCCACGTCGTTCATGTATGGCAGCCGTACTTTTATCAAGTACCCGAAAGGCA
TTCCTGATTTCTTTAAACAGTCCTTTCCTGAGGGTTTTACTTGGGAAAGAGTTACGAGATACGAAGATGG
TGGAGTCGTCACCGTCATGCAGGACACCAGCCTTGAGGATGGCTGTCTCGTTTACCACGTCCAAGTCAGA
GGGGTAAACTTTCCCTCCAATGGTCCCGTGATGCAGAAGAAGACCAAGGGTTGGGAGCCTAATACAGAGA
TGATGTATCCAGCAGATGGTGGTCTGAGGGGATACACTCATATGGCACTGAAAGTTGATGGTGGTGGCCA
TCTGTCTTGCTCTTTCGTAACAACTTACAGGTCAAAAAAGACCGTCGGGAACATCAAGATGCCCGGTATC
CATGCCGTTGATCACCGCCTGGAAAGGTTAGAGGAAAGTGACAATGAAATGTTCGTAGTACAACGCGAAC
ACGCAGTTGCCAAGTTCGCCGGGCTTGGTGGTGGGATGGACGAGCTGTACAAGTAACGCTGATATCTAGA
CCCAGCTTTCTTGTACAAAGTGGTTCGATAGCTTATCGATAATCAACCTCTGGATTACAAAATTTGTGAA
AGATTGACTGGTATTCTTAACTATGTTGCTCCTTTTACGCTATGTGGATACGCTGCTTTAATGCCTTTGT
ATCATGCTATTGCTTCCCGTATGGCTTTCATTTTCTCCTCCTTGTATAAATCCTGGTTGCTGTCTCTTTA
TGAGGAGTTGTGGCCCGTTGTCAGGCAACGTGGCGTGGTGTGCACTGTGTTTGCTGACGCAACCCCCACT
GGTTGGGGCATTGCCACCACCTGTCAGCTCCTTTCCGGGACTTTCGCTTTCCCCCTCCCTATTGCCACGG
CGGAACTCATCGCCGCCTGCCTTGCCCGCTGCTGGACAGGGGCTCGGCTGTTGGGCACTGACAATTCCGT
GGTGTTGTCGGGGAAATCATCGTCCTTTCCTTGGCTGCTCGCCTGTGTTGCCACCTGGATTCTGCGCGGG
ACGTCCTTCTGCTACGTCCCTTCGGCCCTCAATCCAGCGGACCTTCCTTCCCGCGGCCTGCTGCCGGCTC
TGCGGCCTCTTCCGCGTCTTCGCCTTCGCCCTCAGACGAGTCGGATCTCCCTTTGGGCCGCCTCCCCGCA
TCGATACCGTCGACGATAAAATAAAAGATTTTATTTAGTCTCCAGAAAAAGGGGGGAATGAAAGACCCCA
CCTGTAGGTTTGGCAAGCTAGCTTAAGTAACGCCATTTTGCAAGGCATGGAAAAATACATAACTGAGAAT
AGAGAAGTTCAGATCAAGGTCAGGAACAGATGGAACAGCTGAATATGGGCCAAACAGGATATCTGTGGTA
AGCAGTTCCTGCCCCGGCTCAGGGCCAAGAACAGATGGAACAGCTGAATATGGGCCAAACAGGATATCTG
TGGTAAGCAGTTCCTGCCCCGGCTCAGGGCCAAGAACAGATGGTCCCCAGATGCGGTCCAGCCCTCAGCA
GTTTCTAGAGAACCATCAGATGTTTCCAGGGTGCCCCAAGGACCTGAAATGACCCTGTGCCTTATTTGAA
CTAACCAATCAGTTCGCTTCTCGCTTCTGTTCGCGCGCTTCTGCTCCCCGAGCTCAATAAAAGAGCCCAC
AACCCCTCACTCGGGGCGCCAGTCCTCCGATTGACTGAGTCGCCCGGGTACCCGTGTATCCAATAAACCC
TCTTGCAGTTGCATCCGACTTGTGGTCTCGCTGTTCCTTGGGAGGGTCTCCTCTGAGTGATTGACTACCC
GTCAGCGGGGGTCTTTCACATGCAGCATGTATCAAAATTAATTTGGTTTTTTTTCTTAAGTATTTACATT
AAATGGCCATAGTTGCATTAATGAATCGGCCAACGCGCGGGGAGAGGCGGTTTGCGTATTGGGCGCTCTT
CCGCTTCCTCGCTCACTGACTCGCTGCGCTCGGTCGTTCGGCTGCGGCGAGCGGTATCAGCTCACTCAAA
GGCGGTAATACGGTTATCCACAGAATCAGGGGATAACGCAGGAAAGAACATGTGAGCAAAAGGCCAGCAA
AAGGCCAGGAACCGTAAAAAGGCCGCGTTGCTGGCGTTTTTCCATAGGCTCCGCCCCCCTGACGAGCATC
ACAAAAATCGACGCTCAAGTCAGAGGTGGCGAAACCCGACAGGACTATAAAGATACCAGGCGTTTCCCCC
TGGAAGCTCCCTCGTGCGCTCTCCTGTTCCGACCCTGCCGCTTACCGGATACCTGTCCGCCTTTCTCCCT
TCGGGAAGCGTGGCGCTTTCTCATAGCTCACGCTGTAGGTATCTCAGTTCGGTGTAGGTCGTTCGCTCCA
AGCTGGGCTGTGTGCACGAACCCCCCGTTCAGCCCGACCGCTGCGCCTTATCCGGTAACTATCGTCTTGA
GTCCAACCCGGTAAGACACGACTTATCGCCACTGGCAGCAGCCACTGGTAACAGGATTAGCAGAGCGAGG
TATGTAGGCGGTGCTACAGAGTTCTTGAAGTGGTGGCCTAACTACGGCTACACTAGAAGAACAGTATTTG
GTATCTGCGCTCTGCTGAAGCCAGTTACCTTCGGAAAAAGAGTTGGTAGCTCTTGATCCGGCAAACAAAC
CACCGCTGGTAGCGGTGGTTTTTTTGTTTGCAAGCAGCAGATTACGCGCAGAAAAAAAGGATCTCAAGAA
GATCCTTTGATCTTTTCTACGGGGTCTGACGCTCAGTGGAACGAAAACTCACGTTAAGGGATTTTGGTCA
TGAGATTATCAAAAAGGATCTTCACCTAGATCCTTTTGCGGCCGGCCGCAAATCAATCTAAAGTATATAT
GAGTAAACTTGGTCTGACAGTTACCAATGCTTAATCAGTGAGGCACCTATCTCAGCGATCTGTCTATTTC
GTTCATCCATAGTTGCCTGACTCCCCGTCGTGTAGATAACTACGATACGGGAGGGCTTACCATCTGGCCC
CAGTGCTGCAATGATACCGCGAGACCCACGCTCACCGGCTCCAGATTTATCAGCAATAAACCAGCCAGCC
GGAAGGGCCGAGCGCAGAAGTGGTCCTGCAACTTTATCCGCCTCCATCCAGTCTATTAATTGTTGCCGGG
AAGCTAGAGTAAGTAGTTCGCCAGTTAATAGTTTGCGCAACGTTGTTGCCATTGCTACAGGCATCGTGGT
GTCACGCTCGTCGTTTGGTATGGCTTCATTCAGCTCCGGTTCCCAACGATCAAGGCGAGTTACATGATCC
CCCATGTTGTGCAAAAAAGCGGTTAGCTCCTTCGGTCCTCCGATCGTTGTCAGAAGTAAGTTGGCCGCAG
TGTTATCACTCATGGTTATGGCAGCACTGCATAATTCTCTTACTGTCATGCCATCCGTAAGATGCTTTTC
TGTGACTGGTGAGTACTCAACCAAGTCATTCTGAGAATAGTGTATGCGGCGACCGAGTTGCTCTTGCCCG
GCGTCAATACGGGATAATACCGCGCCACATAGCAGAACTTTAAAAGTGCTCATCATTGGAAAACGTTCTT
CGGGGCGAAAACTCTCAAGGATCTTACCGCTGTTGAGATCCAGTTCGATGTAACCCACTCGTGCACCCAA
CTGATCTTCAGCATCTTTTACTTTCACCAGCGTTTCTGGGTGAGCAAAAACAGGAAGGCAAAATGCCGCA
AAAAAGGGAATAAGGGCGACACGGAAATGTTGAATACTCATACTCTTCCTTTTTCAATATTATTGAAGCA
TTTATCAGGGTTATTGTCTCATGAGCGGATACATATTTGAATGTATTTAGAAAAATAAACAAATAGGGGT
TCCGCGCACATTTCCCCGAAAAGTGCCACCTGCATAATGAAAGACCCCACCTGTAGGTTTGGCAAGCTAG
CTTAAGTAACGCCATTTTGCAAGGCATGGAAAAATACATAACTGAGAATAGAAAAGTTCAGATCAAGGTC
AGGAACAGATGGAACAGCTGAATATGGGCCAAACAGGATATCTGTGGTAAGCAGTTCCTGCCCCGGCTCA
GGGCCAAGAACAGATGGAACAGCTGAATATGGGCCAAACAGGATATCTGTGGTAAGCAGTTCCTGCCCCG
GCTCAGGGCCAAGAACAGATGGTCCCCAGATGCGGTCCAGCCCTCAGCAGTTTCTAGAGAACCATCAGAT
GTTTCCAGGGTGCCCCAAGGACCTGAAATGACCCTGTGCCTTATTTGAACTAACCAATCAGTTCGCTTCT
CGCTTCTGTTCGCGCGCTTCTGCTCCCCGAGCTCAATAAAAGAGCCCACAACCCCTCACTCGGCGCGCCA
GTCCTCCGATTGACTGAGTCGCCCGGGTACCCGTGTATCCAATAAACCCTCTTGCAGTTGCATCCGACTT
GTGGTCTCGCTGTTCCTTGGGAGGGTCTCCTCTGAGTGATTGACTACCCGTCAGCGGGGGTCTTTCATTT
GGGGGCTCGTCCGGGATCGGGAGACCCCTGCCCAGGGACCACCGACCCACCACCGGGAGGTAAGCTGGCC
AGCAACTTATCTGTGTCTGTCCGATTGTCTAGTGTCTATGACTGATTTTATGCGCCTGCGTCGGTACTAG
TTAGCTAACTAGCTCTGTATCTGGCGGACCCGTGGTGGAACTGACGAGTTCGGAACACCCGGCCGCAACC
CTGGGAGACGTCCCAGGGACTTCGGGGGCCGTTTTTGTGGCCCGACCTGAGTCCAAAAATCCCGATCGTT
TTGGACTCTTTGGTGCACCCCCCTAATAGGAGGGATATGTGGTTCTGGTAGGAGACGAGAACCTAAAACA
GTTCCCGCCTCCGTCTGAATTTTTGCTTTCGGTTTGGGACCGAAGCCGCGCCGCGCGTCTTGTCTGCTGC
AGCATCGTTCTGTGTTGTCTCTGTCTGACTGTGTTTCTGTATTTGTCTGAAAATTAGGGCCAGACTGTTA
CCACTCCCTTAAGTTTGACCTTAGGTCACTGGAAAGATGTCGAGCGGATCGCTCACAACCAGTCGGTAGA
TGTCAAGAAGAGACGTTGGGTTACCTTCTGCTCTGCAGAATGGCCAACCTTTAACGTCGGATGGCCGCGA
GACGGCACCTTTAACCGAGACCTCATCACCCAGGTTAAGATCAAGGTCTTTTCACCTGGCCCGCATGGAC
ACCCAGACCAGGTCCCCTACATCGTGACCTGGGAAGCCTTGGCTTTTGACCCCCCTCCCTGGGTCAAGCC
CTTTGTACACCCTAAGCCTCCGCCTCCTCTTCCTCCATCCGCCCCGTCTCTCCCCCTTGAACCTCCTCGT
TCGACCCCGCCTCGATCCTCCCTTTATCCAGCCCTCACTCCTTCTCTAGGCGCCCCCATATGGCCATATG
AGATCTTATATGGGGCACCCCCGCCCCTTGTAAACTTCCCTGACCCTGACATGACAAGAGTTACTAACAG
CCCCTCTCTCCAAGCTCACTTACAGGCTCTCTACTTAGTCCAGCACGAAGTCTGGAGACCTCTGGCGGCA
GCCTACCAAGAACAACTGGACCGACCGGTGGTACCTCACCCTTACCGAG
