>Addgene plasmid #233176 | pMXs-uORFwx1-mLhx3-P2A-mRuby2 | depositor partial sequence | sequence record 458726 | mLhx3
ATGCTGCTAGAAGCAGAACTCGATTGCCACCGAGAGAGGCCCGGTGCCCCTGGAGCTTCTGCCCTCTGTA
CCTTCAGCAGGACTCCAGAGATCCCGATGTGTGCAGGCTGTGACCAGCACATCTTGGACCGTTTCATCCT
TAAGGCTCTGGACCGACATTGGCACAGCAAGTGTCTCAAGTGCAGTGACTGCCACGTCCCTCTGGCTGAG
CGCTGCTTCAGCCGCGGGGAGAGCGTCTACTGCAAAGACGACTTCTTTAAGCGCTTCGGGACCAAGTGCG
CCGCATGCCAGCTGGGCATCCCGCCCACGCAGGTGGTGCGCCGCGCCCAGGACTTCGTGTACCACCTGCA
TTGCTTCGCCTGCGTGGTCTGCAAGCGGCAGCTGGCCACGGGCGACGAGTTCTACCTCATGGAAGACAGC
CGGCTGGTGTGCAAGGCGGACTACGAAACAGCCAAGCAGCGAGAAGCCGAGGCCACAGCCAAGCGGCCGC
GCACCACCATCACCGCCAAGCAGCTGGAGACGCTGAAGAGCGCCTACAACACTTCGCCCAAGCCGGCGCG
CCACGTGCGCGAGCAGCTCTCCTCCGAGACTGGCCTGGACATGCGAGTGGTGCAGGTGTGGTTCCAGAAT
CGCCGGGCTAAGGAAAAGAGACTGAAGAAAGACGCTGGCCGGCAGCGCTGGGGACAGTATTTCCGCAATA
TGAAGCGCTCCCGCGGCAGTTCCAAGTCCGACAAGGACAGCATCCAGGAGGGACAAGACAGCGACGCCGA
AGTCTCCTTCACTGATGAGCCGTCCATGGCTGACATGGGGCCTGCTAATGGCCTGTACAGCAGCCTGGGA
GAGCCTGCCCCTGCGTTGGGCCGGCCCGTAGGAGGCCTGGGCAGCTTTACCCTGGATCACGGAGGCTTGA
CGGGTCCAGAGCAGTACCGAGAGCTACGCCCAGGCAGCCCCTATGGCATCCCCCCATCTCCTGCAGCCCC
CCAGAGCCTTCCTGGCCCCCAGCCTCTCCTCTCCAGCCTGGTATACCCAGACACCAACTTGAGCCTTGTC
CCTTCAGGGCCCCCAGGTGGACCCCCACCCATGAGGGTGCTGGCTGGAAATGGGCCCAGCTCCGACCTGT
CCACAGAGAGCAGTTCTGGCTACCCAGACTTTCCTGCTAGCCCTGCTTCCTGGCTGGATGAAGTAGACCA
TGCTCAGTTC
