>Addgene plasmid #233176 | pMXs-uORFwx1-mLhx3-P2A-mRuby2 | depositor partial sequence | sequence record 458727 | mRuby2
ATGGTGTCTAAGGGCGAAGAGCTGATCAAGGAAAATATGCGTATGAAGGTGGTCATGGAAGGTTCGGTCA
ACGGCCACCAATTCAAATGCACAGGTGAAGGAGAAGGCAATCCGTACATGGGAACTCAAACCATGAGGAT
CAAAGTCATCGAGGGAGGACCCCTGCCATTTGCCTTTGACATTCTTGCCACGTCGTTCATGTATGGCAGC
CGTACTTTTATCAAGTACCCGAAAGGCATTCCTGATTTCTTTAAACAGTCCTTTCCTGAGGGTTTTACTT
GGGAAAGAGTTACGAGATACGAAGATGGTGGAGTCGTCACCGTCATGCAGGACACCAGCCTTGAGGATGG
CTGTCTCGTTTACCACGTCCAAGTCAGAGGGGTAAACTTTCCCTCCAATGGTCCCGTGATGCAGAAGAAG
ACCAAGGGTTGGGAGCCTAATACAGAGATGATGTATCCAGCAGATGGTGGTCTGAGGGGATACACTCATA
TGGCACTGAAAGTTGATGGTGGTGGCCATCTGTCTTGCTCTTTCGTAACAACTTACAGGTCAAAAAAGAC
CGTCGGGAACATCAAGATGCCCGGTATCCATGCCGTTGATCACCGCCTGGAAAGGTTAGAGGAAAGTGAC
AATGAAATGTTCGTAGTACAACGCGAACACGCAGTTGCCAAGTTCGCCGGGCTTGGTGGTGGGATGGACG
AGCTGTACAAG
